Addgene plasmid #198062: pCSIIbleo-iRFP713(C15S/V256C)-P2A-EGFP
Purpose: The lentiviral vector for iRFP713(C15S/V256C) and EGFP
Depositing lab: Michiyuki Matsuda. Depositing organization: Kyoto University, Graduate School of Biostudies.
Backbone
  Vector backbone: pCSIIbleo
  Backbone size w/o insert (bp): 10120
  Total vector size (bp): 11833
  Vector type: Mammalian Expression, Lentiviral
  Selectable markers: Zeocin
Growth in bacteria
  Bacterial resistance: Ampicillin, 100 μg/mL
  Growth temperature: 37°C
  Growth strain: NEB Stable
  Copy number: Unknown
Gene/Insert
  Gene/Insert name: iRFP713(C15S/V256C)
  Species: Synthetic
  Insert size (bp): 1710
  Mutation: C15S/V256C mutation
  Promoter: CAG
  Tag / fusion protein: P2A-EGFP (C terminal on insert)
  Cloning method: Gateway Cloning
  Sequencing primers: 5′ TCATTCTCAAGCCTCAGACAGTGG
Resource information
  A portion of this plasmid was derived from a plasmid made by: Dr. Vladislav Verkhusha (Addgene plasmid # 45468: pNLS-iRFP713)
Terms and licenses: Academic/Nonprofit Terms; Industry Terms: Not Available to Industry
How to cite: pCSIIbleo-iRFP713(C15S/V256C)-P2A-EGFP was a gift from Michiyuki Matsuda (Addgene plasmid # 198062 ; http://n2t.net/addgene:198062 ; RRID:Addgene_198062)
