[The description below was written by a language model from this plasmid's Addgene catalogue record and pLannotate feature annotations shown in this document.]
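Description:
pCSIIbleo-iRFP713(C15S/V256C)-P2A-EGFP is an HIV-1-based lentiviral transfer vector of about 11.8 kb for mammalian expression, built on the pCSIIbleo backbone by Gateway cloning. It is propagated in E. coli through a high-copy ColE1/pUC origin with ampicillin resistance, and it also carries an f1 origin. The viral genome is transcribed from a CMV enhancer/promoter fused to a truncated 5' LTR. This is followed by the Ψ packaging signal with a gag fragment, the Rev response element and the cPPT/CTS, and the unit ends in a truncated 3' LTR with a bovine growth hormone polyadenylation signal. These are the elements needed in cis for RNA export, packaging, reverse transcription and integration, with the viral proteins presumably supplied from separate helper plasmids.

The payload is a synthetic near-infrared fluorescent protein, iRFP713 with C15S and V256C substitutions. iRFP713 is a bacteriophytochrome-derived protein that depends on biliverdin for fluorescence. It is joined through a self-cleaving P2A peptide to EGFP, so both reporters are produced as separate proteins from one open reading frame. Downstream, an EMCV IRES drives a bleomycin/Zeocin resistance gene for selecting transduced cells, and a WPRE enhances transcript expression. A second BleoR cassette under SV40 and EM7 promoters lies outside the LTRs in the backbone.

The catalogue entry names CAG as the promoter, but the sequence annotation places an EF-1α promoter directly upstream of the insert and detects no CAG element, so the two sources disagree. The annotated sequence is labelled a partial NGS result. EGFP can serve as an internal reference for expression level when assessing the near-infrared signal of the mutant, although the record states only that the vector expresses the two proteins.
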