Features (pLannotate 1.2.2; 32 found; start..end, strand, type, name):
     28..80      -  misc_feature   bom (fragment): basis of mobility region from pBR322
    235..614     +  enhancer       CMV enhancer: human cytomegalovirus immediate early enhancer
    615..814     +  promoter       CMV promoter: human cytomegalovirus (CMV) immediate early promoter
    832..1012    +  LTR            5' LTR (truncated): truncated 5' long terminal repeat (LTR) from HIV-1
   1059..1184    +  misc_feature   HIV-1 Ψ: packaging signal of human immunodeficiency virus type 1
   1168..1506    +  CDS            HIV-1 gag (fragment): gag protein from human immunodeficiency virus 1; gag
   1676..1909    +  misc_feature   RRE: The Rev response element (RRE) of HIV-1 allows for Rev-dependent mRNA export from the nucleus to the cytoplasm.
   2286..2386    +  CDS            Rev (fragment): human immunodeficiency virus 1 (HIV-1) Rev protein; rev; enhances nuclear export of unspliced and incompletely spliced viral mRNAs
   2412..2529    +  misc_feature   cPPT/CTS: central polypurine tract and central termination sequence of HIV-1
   2585..3747    +  promoter       EF-1α promoter: strong constitutive promoter for human elongation factor EF-1α
   3779..4723    +  CDS            iRFP713/V256C: iRFP713/V256C is a basic (constitutively fluorescent) near ir fluorescent protein published in 2016, derived from Rhodopseudomonas palustris CGA009. It has low acid sensitivity. It requires the cofactor biliverdin for fluorescence.
   4811..5488    +  CDS            (3-F)Tyr-EGFP: (3-F)Tyr-EGFP is a basic (constitutively fluorescent) green fluorescent protein published in 2004, derived from Aequorea victoria.
   5552..6122    +  misc_feature   IRES2: internal ribosome entry site (IRES) of the encephalomyocarditis virus (EMCV)
   6116..6490    +  CDS            BleoR: antibiotic-binding protein; Sh ble from Streptoalloteichus hindustanus; confers resistance to bleomycin, phleomycin, and Zeocin™
   6526..7114    +  misc_feature   WPRE: woodchuck hepatitis virus posttranscriptional regulatory element
   7039..7626    +  CDS            nef: NEF_HV112 - Experimental evidence at protein level: Swiss-Prot protein existence level 1. Extracellular Nef protein targets CD4(+) T-lymphocytes for apoptosis by interacting with CXCR4 surface receptors. From Human immunodeficiency virus type 1 group M subtype B (isolate PCV12) (HIV-1).
   7633..7813    +  LTR            5' LTR (truncated): truncated 5' long terminal repeat (LTR) from HIV-1
   7845..8069    +  polyA_signal   bGH poly(A) signal: bovine growth hormone polyadenylation signal
   8073..8094    +  promoter       SV40 promoter (fragment): SV40 enhancer and early promoter
   8115..8543    +  rep_origin     f1 ori (sequence partly withheld): f1 bacteriophage origin of replication; arrow indicates direction of (+) strand synthesis
   8557..8886    +  promoter       SV40 promoter: SV40 enhancer and early promoter
   8934..8981    +  promoter       EM7 promoter: synthetic bacterial promoter&nbsp
   9000..9374    +  CDS            BleoR: antibiotic-binding protein; Sh ble from Streptoalloteichus hindustanus; confers resistance to bleomycin, phleomycin, and Zeocin™
   9384..9509    +  CDS            ble (fragment): BLE_KLEPN - Experimental evidence at protein level: Swiss-Prot protein existence level 1. Binding protein with a strong affinity to the bleomycin family of antibiotics. Binds to CL990; an antimitotic-antibiotic compound. From Klebsiella pneumoniae.
   9504..9625    +  polyA_signal   SV40 poly(A) signal: SV40 polyadenylation signal
   9696..9718    -  protein_bind   lac operator (fragment): The lac repressor binds to the lac operator to inhibit transcription in E. coli. This inhibition can be relieved by adding lactose or isopropyl-β-D-thiogalactopyranoside (IPTG). lac repressor encoded by lacI
   9722..9752    -  promoter       lac promoter: promoter for the E. coli lac operon
   9767..9788    -  protein_bind   CAP binding site: CAP binding activates transcription in the presence of cAMP. E. coli catabolite activator protein
   9801..9893    -  CDS            lacI (fragment): lac repressor; lacI; The lac repressor binds to the lac operator to inhibit transcription in E. coli. This inhibition can be relieved by adding lactose or isopropyl-β-D-thiogalactopyranoside (IPTG).
  10076..10664   -  rep_origin     ori: high-copy-number ColE1/pMB1/pBR322/pUC origin of replication
  10835..11695   -  CDS            AmpR: β-lactamase; bla; confers resistance to ampicillin, carbenicillin, and related antibiotics
  11696..11800   -  promoter       AmpR promoter: bla
>Addgene plasmid #198062 | pCSIIbleo-iRFP713(C15S/V256C)-P2A-EGFP | addgene full sequence | sequence record 389830 | Addgene Partial NGS Result
GACGGATCGGGAGATCTCCCGATCCCCTATGGTGCACTCTCAGTACAATCTGCTCTGATGCCGCATAGTT
AAGCCAGTATCTGCTCCCTGCTTGTGTGTTGGAGGTCGCTGAGTAGTGCGCGAGCAAAATTTAAGCTACA
ACAAGGCAAGGCTTGACCGACAATTGCATGAAGAATCTGCTTAGGGTTAGGCGTTTTGCGCTGCTTCGCG
ATGTACGGGCCAGATATACGCGTTGACATTGATTATTGACTAGTTATTAATAGTAATCAATTACGGGGTC
ATTAGTTCATAGCCCATATATGGAGTTCCGCGTTACATAACTTACGGTAAATGGCCCGCCTGGCTGACCG
CCCAACGACCCCCGCCCATTGACGTCAATAATGACGTATGTTCCCATAGTAACGCCAATAGGGACTTTCC
ATTGACGTCAATGGGTGGAGTATTTACGGTAAACTGCCCACTTGGCAGTACATCAAGTGTATCATATGCC
AAGTACGCCCCCTATTGACGTCAATGACGGTAAATGGCCCGCCTGGCATTATGCCCAGTACATGACCTTA
TGGGACTTTCCTACTTGGCAGTACATCTACGTATTAGTCATCGCTATTACCATGGTGATGCGGTTTTGGC
AGTACATCAATGGGCGTGGATAGCGGTTTGACTCACGGGGATTTCCAAGTCTCCACCCCATTGACGTCAA
TGGGAGTTTGTTTTGGCACCAAAATCAACGGGACTTTCCAAAATGTCGTAACAACTCCGCCCCATTGACG
CAAATGGGCGGTAGGCGTGTACGGTGGGAGGTCTATATAAGCAGCGCGTTTTGCCTGTACTGGGTCTCTC
TGGTTAGACCAGATCTGAGCCTGGGAGCTCTCTGGCTAACTAGGGAACCCACTGCTTAAGCCTCAATAAA
GCTTGCCTTGAGTGCTTCAAGTAGTGTGTGCCCGTCTGTTGTGTGACTCTGGTAACTAGAGATCCCTCAG
ACCCTTTTAGTCAGTGTGGACAATCTCTAGCAGTGGCGCCCGAACAGGGACTTGAAAGCGAAAGGGAAAC
CAGAGGAGCTCTCTCGACGCAGGACTCGGCTTGCTGAAGCGCGCACGGCAAGAGGCGAGGGGCGGCGACT
GGTGAGTACGCCAAAAATTTTGACTAGCGGAGGCTAGAAGGAGAGAGATGGGTGCGAGAGCGTCAGTATT
AAGCGGGGGAGAATTAGATCGCGATGGGAAAAAATTCGGTTAAGGCCAGGGGGAAAGAAAAAATATAAAT
TAAAACATATAGTATGGGCAAGCAGGGAGCTAGAACGATTCGCAGTTAATCCTGGCCTGTTAGAAACATC
AGAAGGCTGTAGACAAATACTGGGACAGCTACAACCATCCCTTCAGACAGGATCAGAAGAACTTAGATCA
TTATATAATACAGTAGCAACCCTCTATTGTGTGCATCAAAGGATAGAGATAAAAGACACCAAGGAAGCTT
TAGACAAGATAGAGGAAGAGCAAAACAAAAGTAAGACCACCGCACAGCAAGGGCCGCTGATCTTCAGACC
TGGAGGAGGAGATATGAGGGACAATTGGAGAAGTGAATTATATAAATATAAAGTAGTAAAAATTGAACCA
TTAGGAGTAGCACCCACCAAGGCAAAGAGAAGAGTGGTGCAGAGAGAAAAAAGAGCAGTGGGAATAGGAG
CTTTGTTCCTTGGGTTCTTGGGAGCAGCAGGAAGCACTATGGGCGCAGCGTCAATGACGCTGACGGTACA
GGCCAGACAATTATTGTCTGGTATAGTGCAGCAGCAGAACAATTTGCTGAGGGCTATTGAGGCGCAACAG
CATCTGTTGCAACTCACAGTCTGGGGCATCAAGCAGCTCCAGGCAAGAATCCTGGCTGTGGAAAGATACC
TAAAGGATCAACAGCTCCTGGGGATTTGGGGTTGCTCTGGAAAACTCATTTGCACCACTGCTGTGCCTTG
GAATGCTAGTTGGAGTAATAAATCTCTGGAACAGATTTGGAATCACACGACCTGGATGGAGTGGGACAGA
GAAATTAACAATTACACAAGCTTAATACACTCCTTAATTGAAGAATCGCAAAACCAGCAAGAAAAGAATG
AACAAGAATTATTGGAATTAGATAAATGGGCAAGTTTGTGGAATTGGTTTAACATAACAAATTGGCTGTG
GTATATAAAATTATTCATAATGATAGTAGGAGGCTTGGTAGGTTTAAGAATAGTTTTTGCTGTACTTTCT
ATAGTGAATAGAGTTAGGCAGGGATATTCACCATTATCGTTTCAGACCCACCTCCCAACCCCGAGGGGAC
CCGACAGGCCCGAAGGAATAGAAGAAGAAGGTGGAGAGAGAGACAGAGACAGATCCATTCGATTAGTGAA
CGGATCTACAAATGGCAGTATTCATCCACAATTTTAAAAGAAAAGGGGGGATTGGGGGGTACAGTGCAGG
GGAAAGAATAGTAGACATAATAGCAACAGACATACAAACTAAAGAATTACAAAAACAAATTACAAAAATT
CAAAATTTTCGGGTTTATTACAGGGACAGCAGAAATTCACTTTGAATTAATTCAAGCTTCGTGAGGCTCC
GGTGCCCGTCAGTGGGCAGAGCGCACATCGCCCACAGTCCCCGAGAAGTTGGGGGGAGGGGTCGGCAATT
GAACCGGTGCCTAGAGAAGGTGGCGCGGGGTAAACTGGGAAAGTGATGTCGTGTACTGGCTCCGCCTTTT
TCCCGAGGGTGGGGGAGAACCGTATATAAGTGCAGTAGTCGCCGTGAACGTTCTTTTTCGCAACGGGTTT
GCCGCCAGAACACAGGTAAGTGCCGTGTGTGGTTCCCGCGGGCCTGGCCTCTTTACGGGTTATGGCCCTT
GCGTGCCTTGAATTACTTCCACCTGGCTCCAGTACGTGATTCTTGATCCCGAGCTGGAGCCAGGGGCGGG
CCTTGCGCTTTAGGAGCCCCTTCGCCTCGTGCTTGAGTTGAGGCCTGGCCTGGGCGCTGGGGCCGCCGCG
TGCGAATCTGGTGGCACCTTCGCGCCTGTCTCGCTGCTTTCGATAAGTCTCTAGCCATTTAAAATTTTTG
ATGACCTGCTGCGACGCTTTTTTTCTGGCAAGATAGTCTTGTAAATGCGGGCCAGGATCTGCACACTGGT
ATTTCGGTTTTTGGGGCCGCGGGCGGCGACGGGGCCCGTGCGTCCCAGCGCACATGTTCGGCGAGGCGGG
GCCTGCGAGCGCGGCCACCGAGAATCGGACGGGGGTAGTCTCAAGCTGGCCGGCCTGCTCTGGTGCCTGG
CCTCGCGCCGCCGTGTATCGCCCCGCCCTGGGCGGCAAGGCTGGCCCGGTCGGCACCAGTTGCGTGAGCG
GAAAGATGGCCGCTTCCCGGCCCTGCTCCAGGGGGCTCAAAATGGAGGACGCGGCGCTCGGGAGAGCGGG
CGGGTGAGTCACCCACACAAAGGAAAGGGGCCTTTCCGTCCTCAGCCGTCGCTTCATGTGACTCCACGGA
GTACCGGGCGCCGTCCAGGCACCTCGATTAGTTCTGGAGCTTTTGGAGTACGTCGTCTTTAGGTTGGGGG
GAGGGGTTTTATGCGATGGAGTTTCCCCACACTGAGTGGGTGGAGACTGAAGTTAGGCCAGCTTGGCACT
TGATGTAATTCTCCTTGGAATTTGCCCTTTTTGAGTTTGGATCTTGGTTCATTCTCAAGCCTCAGACAGT
GGTTCAAAGTTTTTTTCTTCCATTTCAGGTGTCGTGAACACGCTACCGGTCTCGACGAATTCGCCACCAT
GGCCGAAGGATCCGTGGCAAGACAGCCCGATCTGCTGACATCTGACGACGAACCAATCCACATTCCAGGA
GCTATCCAGCCTCATGGACTGCTGCTGGCTCTGGCCGCTGACATGACTATCGTGGCAGGCTCTGATAACC
TGCCAGAGCTGACCGGGCTGGCTATCGGAGCACTGATTGGCCGGTCCGCAGCCGACGTGTTCGATTCTGA
GACTCACAATAGACTGACCATCGCCCTGGCTGAACCTGGGGCTGCAGTGGGAGCCCCAATTACCGTCGGC
TTCACAATGCGAAAGGACGCTGGCTTTATCGGGTCCTGGCACCGCCATGATCAGCTGATTTTTCTGGAGC
TGGAACCACCTCAGAGAGACGTGGCAGAGCCACAGGCTTTCTTTCGGAGAACAAACAGCGCCATCAGGCG
CCTGCAGGCCGCTGAGACTCTGGAATCCGCTTGCGCAGCCGCTGCACAGGAAGTGAGGAAGATCACCGGG
TTCGATCGCGTCATGATCTACAGATTCGCCTCAGACTTTAGCGGAGAAGTGATCGCAGAAGATCGCTGTG
CCGAGGTCGAAAGTAAACTGGGCCTGCATTACCCAGCCTCAACCGTGCCTGCACAGGCACGACGGCTGTA
TACAATCAACCCCGTGCGGATCATTCCCGACATTAATTACAGACCAGTGCCCGTCACACCTGACCTGAAC
CCAGTGACTGGGAGGCCCATCGATCTGAGCTTCGCCATTCTGCGCAGCGTGTCCCCTTGTCACCTGGAAT
TCATGAGGAATATCGGAATGCATGGCACCATGTCTATCAGTATTCTGAGAGGCGAAAGGCTGTGGGGGCT
GATCGTGTGCCACCATCGGACACCTTACTATGTGGACCTGGACGGCAGGCAGGCTTGTGAACTGGTGGCT
CAGGTGCTGGCTTGGCAGATTGGCGTGATGGAACTCGAGGGAAGCGGAGCGACGAATTTTAGTCTACTGA
AACAAGCGGGAGACGTGGAGGAAAACCCTGGACCTGGCGGCCGCATGGTGAGCAAGGGCGAGGAGCTGTT
CACCGGGGTGGTGCCCATCCTGGTCGAGCTGGACGGCGACGTAAACGGCCACAAGTTCAGCGTGTCCGGC
GAGGGCGAGGGCGATGCCACCTACGGCAAGCTGACCCTGAAGTTCATCTGCACCACCGGCAAGCTGCCCG
TGCCCTGGCCCACCCTCGTGACCACCCTGACCTACGGCGTGCAGTGCTTCAGCCGCTACCCCGACCACAT
GAAGCAGCACGACTTCTTCAAGTCCGCCATGCCCGAAGGCTACGTCCAGGAGCGCACCATCTTCTTCAAG
GACGACGGCAACTACAAGACCCGCGCCGAGGTGAAGTTCGAGGGCGACACCCTGGTGAACCGCATCGAGC
TGAAGGGCATCGACTTCAAGGAGGACGGCAACATCCTGGGGCACAAGCTGGAGTACAACTACAACAGCCA
CAACGTCTATATCATGGCCGACAAGCAGAAGAACGGCATCAAGGTGAACTTCAAGATCCGCCACAACATC
GAGGACGGCAGCGTGCAGCTCGCCGACCACTACCAGCAGAACACCCCCATCGGCGACGGCCCCGTGCTGC
TGCCCGACAACCACTACCTGAGCACCCAGTCCGCCCTGAGCAAAGACCCCAACGAGAAGCGCGATCACAT
GGTCCTGCTGGAGTTCGTGACCGCCGCCTCTAGAGGATCCGTTAACTAACTTAAGCTAGCAACGGTTTCC
CTCTAGCGGGATCAATTCCGCCCCCCCCCCCTAACGTTACTGGCCGAAGCCGCTTGGAATAAGGCCGGTG
TGCGTTTGTCTATATGTTATTTTCCACCATATTGCCGTCTTTTGGCAATGTGAGGGCCCGGAAACCTGGC
CCTGTCTTCTTGACGAGCATTCCTAGGGGTCTTTCCCCTCTCGCCAAAGGAATGCAAGGTCTGTTGAATG
TCGTGAAGGAAGCAGTTCCTCTGGAAGCTTCTTGAAGACAAACAACGTCTGTAGCGACCCTTTGCAGGCA
GCGGAACCCCCCACCTGGCGACAGGTGCCTCTGCGGCCAAAAGCCACGTGTATAAGATACACCTGCAAAG
GCGGCACAACCCCAGTGCCACGTTGTGAGTTGGATAGTTGTGGAAAGAGTCAAATGGCTCTCCTCAAGCG
TATTCAACAAGGGGCTGAAGGATGCCCAGAAGGTACCCCATTGTATGGGATCTGATCTGGGGCCTCGGTG
CACATGCTTTACATGTGTTTAGTCGAGGTTAAAAAAACGTCTAGGCCCCCCGAACCACGGGGACGTGGTT
TTCCTTTGAAAAACACGATAATACCATGGCCAAGTTGACCAGTGCCGTTCCGGTGCTCACCGCGCGCGAC
GTCGCCGGAGCGGTCGAGTTCTGGACCGACCGGCTCGGGTTCTCCCGGGACTTCGTGGAGGACGACTTCG
CCGGTGTGGTCCGGGACGACGTGACCCTGTTCATCAGCGCGGTCCAGGACCAGGTGGTGCCGGACAACAC
CCTGGCCTGGGTGTGGGTGCGCGGCCTGGACGAGCTGTACGCCGAGTGGTCGGAGGTCGTGTCCACGAAC
TTCCGGGACGCCTCCGGGCCGGCCATGACCGAGATCGGCGAGCAGCCGTGGGGGCGGGAGTTCGCCCTGC
GCGACCCGGCCGGCAACTGCGTGCACTTCGTGGCCGAGGAGCAGGACTGAACTAGAGTTAACATCGAGGG
ATCAAGCTTATCGATAATCAACCTCTGGATTACAAAATTTGTGAAAGATTGACTGGTATTCTTAACTATG
TTGCTCCTTTTACGCTATGTGGATACGCTGCTTTAATGCCTTTGTATCATGCTATTGCTTCCCGTATGGC
TTTCATTTTCTCCTCCTTGTATAAATCCTGGTTGCTGTCTCTTTATGAGGAGTTGTGGCCCGTTGTCAGG
CAACGTGGCGTGGTGTGCACTGTGTTTGCTGACGCAACCCCCACTGGTTGGGGCATTGCCACCACCTGTC
AGCTCCTTTCCGGGACTTTCGCTTTCCCCCTCCCTATTGCCACGGCGGAACTCATCGCCGCCTGCCTTGC
CCGCTGCTGGACAGGGGCTCGGCTGTTGGGCACTGACAATTCCGTGGTGTTGTCGGGGAAGCTGACGTCC
TTTCCATGGCTGCTCGCCTGTGTTGCCACCTGGATTCTGCGCGGGACGTCCTTCTGCTACGTCCCTTCGG
CCCTCAATCCAGCGGACCTTCCTTCCCGCGGCCTGCTGCCGGCTCTGCGGCCTCTTCCGCGTCTTCGCCT
TCGCCCTCAGACGAGTCGGATCTCCCTTTGGGCCGCCTCCCCGCATCGATACCGTCGAGACCTAGAAAAA
CATGGAGCAATCACAAGTAGCAATACAGCAGCTACCAATGCTGATTGTGCCTGGCTAGAAGCACAAGAGG
AGGAGGAGGTGGGTTTTCCAGTCACACCTCAGGTACCTTTAAGACCAATGACTTACAAGGCAGCTGTAGA
TCTTAGCCACTTTTTAAAAGAAAAGGGGGGACTGGAAGGGCTAATTCACTCCCAACGAAGACAAGATATC
CTTGATCTGTGGATCTACCACACACAAGGCTACTTCCCTGATTGGCAGAACTACACACCAGGGCCAGGGA
TCAGATATCCACTGACCTTTGGATGGTGCTACAAGCTAGTACCAGTTGAGCAAGAGAAGGTAGAAGAAGC
CAATGAAGGAGAGAACACCCGCTTGTTACACCCTGTGAGCCTGCATGGGATGGATGACCCGGAGAGAGAA
GTATTAGAGTGGAGGTTTGACAGCCGCCTAGCATTTCATCACATGGCCCGAGAGCTGCATCCGGACTGTA
CTGGGTCTCTCTGGTTAGACCAGATCTGAGCCTGGGAGCTCTCTGGCTAACTAGGGAACCCACTGCTTAA
GCCTCAATAAAGCTTGCCTTGAGTGCTTCAAGTAGTGTGTGCCCGTCTGTTGTGTGACTCTGGTAACTAG
AGATCCCTCAGACCCTTTTAGTCAGTGTGGAAAATCTCTAGCAGGGCCCGTTTAAACCCGCTGATCAGCC
TCGACTGTGCCTTCTAGTTGCCAGCCATCTGTTGTTTGCCCCTCCCCCGTGCCTTCCTTGACCCTGGAAG
GTGCCACTCCCACTGTCCTTTCCTAATAAAATGAGGAAATTGCATCGCATTGTCTGAGTAGGTGTCATTC
TATTCTGGGGGGTGGGGTGGGGCAGGACAGCAAGGGGGAGGATTGGGAAGACAATAGCAGGCATGCTGGG
GATGCGGTGGGCTCTATGGCTTCTGAGGCGGAAAGAACCAGCTGGGGCTCTAGGGGGTATCCCC
[124 nt withheld, positions 8115-8238]
C
[91 nt withheld, positions 8240-8330]
A
[49 nt withheld, positions 8332-8380]
CCTTTGACGTTGGAGTCCACGTTCTTT
[37 nt withheld, positions 8408-8444]
ACCCTATCTCGGTCTATTCTTTTGATTTATAAGGGATTTTGCCGATTTCGGCCTATTGGTTAAAAAATGA
GCTGATTTAACAAAAATTTAACGCGAATTAATTCTGTGGAATGTGTGTCAGTTAGGGTGTGGAAAGTCCC
CAGGCTCCCCAGCAGGCAGAAGTATGCAAAGCATGCATCTCAATTAGTCAGCAACCAGGTGTGGAAAGTC
CCCAGGCTCCCCAGCAGGCAGAAGTATGCAAAGCATGCATCTCAATTAGTCAGCAACCATAGTCCCGCCC
CTAACTCCGCCCATCCCGCCCCTAACTCCGCCCAGTTCCGCCCATTCTCCGCCCCATGGCTGACTAATTT
TTTTTATTTATGCAGAGGCCGAGGCCGCCTCTGCCTCTGAGCTATTCCAGAAGTAGTGAGGAGGCTTTTT
TGGAGGCCTAGGCTTTTGCAAAAAGCTCCCGGGAGCTTGTATATCCATTTTCGGATCTGATCAGCACGTG
TTGACAATTAATCATCGGCATAGTATATCGGCATAGTATAATACGACAAGGTGAGGAACTAAACCATGGC
CAAGTTGACCAGTGCCGTTCCGGTGCTCACCGCGCGCGACGTCGCCGGAGCGGTCGAGTTCTGGACCGAC
CGGCTCGGGTTCTCCCGGGACTTCGTGGAGGACGACTTCGCCGGTGTGGTCCGGGACGACGTGACCCTGT
TCATCAGCGCGGTCCAGGACCAGGTGGTGCCGGACAACACCCTGGCCTGGGTGTGGGTGCGCGGCCTGGA
CGAGCTGTACGCCGAGTGGTCGGAGGTCGTGTCCACGAACTTCCGGGACGCCTCCGGGCCGGCCATGACC
GAGATCGGCGAGCAGCCGTGGGGGCGGGAGTTCGCCCTGCGCGACCCGGCCGGCAACTGCGTGCACTTCG
TGGCCGAGGAGCAGGACTGACACGTGCTACGAGATTTCGATTCCACCGCCGCCTTCTATGAAAGGTTGGG
CTTCGGAATCGTTTTCCGGGACGCCGGCTGGATGATCCTCCAGCGCGGGGATCTCATGCTGGAGTTCTTC
GCCCACCCCAACTTGTTTATTGCAGCTTATAATGGTTACAAATAAAGCAATAGCATCACAAATTTCACAA
ATAAAGCATTTTTTTCACTGCATTCTAGTTGTGGTTTGTCCAAACTCATCAATGTATCTTATCATGTCTG
TATACCGTCGACCTCTAGCTAGAGCTTGGCGTAATCATGGTCATAGCTGTTTCCTGTGTGAAATTGTTAT
CCGCTCACAATTCCACACAACATACGAGCCGGAAGCATAAAGTGTAAAGCCTGGGGTGCCTAATGAGTGA
GCTAACTCACATTAATTGCGTTGCGCTCACTGCCCGCTTTCCAGTCGGGAAACCTGTCGTGCCAGCTGCA
TTAATGAATCGGCCAACGCGCGGGGAGAGGCGGTTTGCGTATTGGGCGCTCTTCCGCTTCCTCGCTCACT
GACTCGCTGCGCTCGGTCGTTCGGCTGCGGCGAGCGGTATCAGCTCACTCAAAGGCGGTAATACGGTTAT
CCACAGAATCAGGGGATAACGCAGGAAAGAACATGTGAGCAAAAGGCCAGCAAAAGGCCAGGAACCGTAA
AAAGGCCGCGTTGCTGGCGTTTTTCCATAGGCTCCGCCCCCCTGACGAGCATCACAAAAATCGACGCTCA
AGTCAGAGGTGGCGAAACCCGACAGGACTATAAAGATACCAGGCGTTTCCCCCTGGAAGCTCCCTCGTGC
GCTCTCCTGTTCCGACCCTGCCGCTTACCGGATACCTGTCCGCCTTTCTCCCTTCGGGAAGCGTGGCGCT
TTCTCATAGCTCACGCTGTAGGTATCTCAGTTCGGTGTAGGTCGTTCGCTCCAAGCTGGGCTGTGTGCAC
GAACCCCCCGTTCAGCCCGACCGCTGCGCCTTATCCGGTAACTATCGTCTTGAGTCCAACCCGGTAAGAC
ACGACTTATCGCCACTGGCAGCAGCCACTGGTAACAGGATTAGCAGAGCGAGGTATGTAGGCGGTGCTAC
AGAGTTCTTGAAGTGGTGGCCTAACTACGGCTACACTAGAAGAACAGTATTTGGTATCTGCGCTCTGCTG
AAGCCAGTTACCTTCGGAAAAAGAGTTGGTAGCTCTTGATCCGGCAAACAAACCACCGCTGGTAGCGGTG
GTTTTTTTGTTTGCAAGCAGCAGATTACGCGCAGAAAAAAAGGATCTCAAGAAGATCCTTTGATCTTTTC
TACGGGGTCTGACGCTCAGTGGAACGAAAACTCACGTTAAGGGATTTTGGTCATGAGATTATCAAAAAGG
ATCTTCACCTAGATCCTTTTAAATTAAAAATGAAGTTTTAAATCAATCTAAAGTATATATGAGTAAACTT
GGTCTGACAGTTACCAATGCTTAATCAGTGAGGCACCTATCTCAGCGATCTGTCTATTTCGTTCATCCAT
AGTTGCCTGACTCCCCGTCGTGTAGATAACTACGATACGGGAGGGCTTACCATCTGGCCCCAGTGCTGCA
ATGATACCGCGAGACCCACGCTCACCGGCTCCAGATTTATCAGCAATAAACCAGCCAGCCGGAAGGGCCG
AGCGCAGAAGTGGTCCTGCAACTTTATCCGCCTCCATCCAGTCTATTAATTGTTGCCGGGAAGCTAGAGT
AAGTAGTTCGCCAGTTAATAGTTTGCGCAACGTTGTTGCCATTGCTACAGGCATCGTGGTGTCACGCTCG
TCGTTTGGTATGGCTTCATTCAGCTCCGGTTCCCAACGATCAAGGCGAGTTACATGATCCCCCATGTTGT
GCAAAAAAGCGGTTAGCTCCTTCGGTCCTCCGATCGTTGTCAGAAGTAAGTTGGCCGCAGTGTTATCACT
CATGGTTATGGCAGCACTGCATAATTCTCTTACTGTCATGCCATCCGTAAGATGCTTTTCTGTGACTGGT
GAGTACTCAACCAAGTCATTCTGAGAATAGTGTATGCGGCGACCGAGTTGCTCTTGCCCGGCGTCAATAC
GGGATAATACCGCGCCACATAGCAGAACTTTAAAAGTGCTCATCATTGGAAAACGTTCTTCGGGGCGAAA
ACTCTCAAGGATCTTACCGCTGTTGAGATCCAGTTCGATGTAACCCACTCGTGCACCCAACTGATCTTCA
GCATCTTTTACTTTCACCAGCGTTTCTGGGTGAGCAAAAACAGGAAGGCAAAATGCCGCAAAAAAGGGAA
TAAGGGCGACACGGAAATGTTGAATACTCATACTCTTCCTTTTTCAATATTATTGAAGCATTTATCAGGG
TTATTGTCTCATGAGCGGATACATATTTGAATGTATTTAGAAAAATAAACAAATAGGGGTTCCGCGCACA
TTTCCCCGAAAAGTGCCACCTGACGTC
